>Addgene plasmid #106907 | PLK1-cjun-FRET-PACT biosensor | depositor full sequence | sequence record 201685 | PLK1-cjun-FRET-PACT biosensor sequence 8078 bps
GACGGATCGGGAGATCTCCCGATCCCCTATGGTGCACTCTCAGTACAATCTGCTCTGATGCCGCATAGTT
AAGCCAGTATCTGCTCCCTGCTTGTGTGTTGGAGGTCGCTGAGTAGTGCGCGAGCAAAATTTAAGCTACA
ACAAGGCAAGGCTTGACCGACAATTGCATGAAGAATCTGCTTAGGGTTAGGCGTTTTGCGCTGCTTCGCG
ATGTACGGGCCAGATATACGCGTTGACATTGATTATTGACTAGTTATTAATAGTAATCAATTACGGGGTC
ATTAGTTCATAGCCCATATATGGAGTTCCGCGTTACATAACTTACGGTAAATGGCCCGCCTGGCTGACCG
CCCAACGACCCCCGCCCATTGACGTCAATAATGACGTATGTTCCCATAGTAACGCCAATAGGGACTTTCC
ATTGACGTCAATGGGTGGAGTATTTACGGTAAACTGCCCACTTGGCAGTACATCAAGTGTATCATATGCC
AAGTACGCCCCCTATTGACGTCAATGACGGTAAATGGCCCGCCTGGCATTATGCCCAGTACATGACCTTA
TGGGACTTTCCTACTTGGCAGTACATCTACGTATTAGTCATCGCTATTACCATGGTGATGCGGTTTTGGC
AGTACATCAATGGGCGTGGATAGCGGTTTGACTCACGGGGATTTCCAAGTCTCCACCCCATTGACGTCAA
TGGGAGTTTGTTTTGGCACCAAAATCAACGGGACTTTCCAAAATGTCGTAACAACTCCGCCCCATTGACG
CAAATGGGCGGTAGGCGTGTACGGTGGGAGGTCTATATAAGCAGAGCTCTCTGGCTAACTAGAGAACCCA
CTGCTTACTGGCTTATCGAAATTAATACGACTCACTATAGGGAGACCCAAGCTTCGCCACCATGGTGAGC
AAGGGCGAGGAGCTGTTCGGCGGGATCGTGCCCATCCTGGTCGAGCTGGAGGGCGACGTAAACGGCCACA
GGTTCAGCGTGTCCGGCGAGGGCGAGGGCGATGCCACCTACGGCAAGCTGACCCTGAAGTTCATCTGCAC
CACCGGCAAGCTGCCCGTGCCCTGGCCCACCCTCGTGACCACCCTGACCTGGGGCGTGCAGTGCTTCAGC
CGCTACCCCGACCACATGAAGCAGCACGACTTCTTCAAGTCCGTCATGCCCGAAGGCTACGTCCAGGAGC
GTACCATCTTCTTCAAGGACGACGGCAACTACAAGACCCGCGCCGAGGTGAAGTTCGAGGGCGACACCCT
GGTGAACCGCATCGAGCTGAAGGGCATCGACTTCAAGGAGGACGGCAACATCCTGGGGCACAAGCTGGAG
TACAACTACATCAGCCACAACGTCTATATCACCGCCGACAAGCAGAAGAACGGCATCAAGGCCCACTTCA
AGGCCCGCCACAACATCACGGACGGCAGCGTGCAGCTCGCCGACCACTACCAGCAGAACACCCCCATCGG
CGACGGCCCCGTGATCCTGCCCGACAACCACTACCTGAGCACCCAGTCCAAGCTGAGCAAAGACCCCAAC
GAGAAGCGCGATCACATGGTCCTGCTGGAGTTCGTGACCGCCGCCGGGATCACTCACGGCATGGACGAGC
TGTACAAGGCTGGTACCAAGGGTAATGGTAGGTTTTTAACTTTAAAACCATTGCCTGACAGCATTATTCA
AGAAAGCCTGGAGATTCAGCAAGGTGTGAATCCATTTTTCATTGGTAGATCCGAGGATTGCAATTGTAAA
ATTGAAGACAGTAGGTTGTCTCGAGTTCATTGCTTCATTTTCAAAAAGAGGCATGCTGTAGGCAAAAGCA
TGTATGAATCTCCGGCACAAGGTTTAGATGATATTTGGTATTGCCACACCGGAACTAACGTGAGCTATTT
AAATAATAACCGCATGATACAGGGTACGAAATTCCTTTTACAAGACGGAGATGAAATCAAGATCATTTGG
GATAAAAACAATAAATTTGTCATTGGCTTTAAAGTGGAAATTAACGATACTACAGGTCTGTTTAACGAGG
GATTAGGTATGTTACAAGAACAAAGAGTAGTACTTAAGCAAACAGCCGAAGAAAAAGATTTGGTGAAAAA
GTTAGGAGGATCCGACGACGCCCTGAACGCCACCTTCCTGCCCTCCGAGGGCTCCGGAGGAGTGAGCAAG
GGCGAGGAGCTGTTCACCGGGGTGGTGCCCATCCTGGTCGAGCTGGACGGCGACGTAAACGGCCACAAGT
TCAGCGTGTCCGGCGAGGGCGAGGGCGATGCCACCTACGGCAAGCTGACCCTGAAGCTGCTCTGCACCAC
CGGCAAGCTGCCCGTGCCCTGGCCCACCCTCGTGACCACCCTGGGCTACGGCCTGCAGTGCTTCGCCCGC
TACCCCGACCACATGAAGCAGCACGACTTCTTCAAGTCCGCCATGCCCGAAGGCTACGTCCAGGAGCGCA
CCATCTTCTTCAAGGACGACGGCAACTACAAGACCCGCGCCGAGGTGAAGTTCGAGGGCGACACCCTGGT
GAACCGCATCGAGCTGAAGGGCATCGACTTCAAGGAGGACGGCAACATCCTGGGGCACAAGCTGGAGTAC
AACTACAACAGCCACAACGTCTATATCACCGCCGACAAGCAGAAGAACGGCATCAAGGCCAACTTCAAGA
TCCGCCACAACATCGAGGACGGCGGCGTGCAGCTCGCCGACCACTACCAGCAGAACACCCCCATCGGCGA
CGGCCCCGTGCTGCTGCCCGACAACCACTACCTGAGCTACCAGTCCGCCCTGTTCAAAGACCCCAACGAG
AAGCGCGATCACATGGTCCTGCTGGAGTTCCTGACCGCCGCCGGGATCACTGAAGGCATGAACGAGCTGT
ACAAGTACCGAGCTCAAGCTTCGAATTCAGGCCGGCCCTCTGCTTGGAAGCCAGACGAAACGGCTCCACA
GAGTTCCCTGAGGCGCCCAGACCCCGGCCGGCTTCCACCAGCTGCCAGCGAGGAAGCACACACCAGCAAT
GTCAAGATGGAAAAATTGTACCTGCATTACTTGAGAGCAGAGAGCTTTAGAAAAGCTCTGATTTATCAAA
AGAAGTATCTTTTGCTGTTGATTGGTGGATTCCAGGATTCTGAACAAGAAACACTCTCCATGATTGCCCA
TTTGGGGGTATTTCCTTCCAAAGCAGAACGGAAAATCACATCTCGTCCTTTCACCAGGTTCCGCACGGCC
GTCAGGGTGGTCATTGCAATATTAAGATTACGTTTTTTGGTTAAGAAATGGCAAGAAGTAGATCGGAAAG
GAGCTCTGGCACAAGGCAAAGCCCCTCGCCCAGGGCCCCGAGCACGACAGCCGCAGTCTCCACCCAGAAC
CAGAGAGTCCCCCCCAACCCGGGATGTACCCTCTGGCCACACCAGGGACCCTGCCAGAGGCCGCAGACTG
GCAGCAGCAGCCTCCCCACACAGTGGGGGAAGAGCCACTCCATCCCCAAATTCAAGATTAGAAAGATCCC
TGACTGCTTCTCAAGATCCAGAACATTCCTTGACAGAGTATATTCACCATTTAGAAGTGATCCAGCAAAG
ATTGGGAGGGGTACTACCAGATTCTACTTCAAAGAAATCCTGCCACCCGATGAAGGGCCCTATTCTATAG
TGTCACCTAAATGCTAGAGCTCGCTGATCAGCCTCGACTGTGCCTTCTAGTTGCCAGCCATCTGTTGTTT
GCCCCTCCCCCGTGCCTTCCTTGACCCTGGAAGGTGCCACTCCCACTGTCCTTTCCTAATAAAATGAGGA
AATTGCATCGCATTGTCTGAGTAGGTGTCATTCTATTCTGGGGGGTGGGGTGGGGCAGGACAGCAAGGGG
GAGGATTGGGAAGACAATAGCAGGCATGCTGGGGATGCGGTGGGCTCTATGGCTTCTGAGGCGGAAAGAA
CCAGCTGGGGCTCTAGGGGGTATCCCC
[124 nt withheld, positions 3948-4071]
C
[91 nt withheld, positions 4073-4163]
A
[49 nt withheld, positions 4165-4213]
CCTTTGACGTTGGAGTCCACGTTCTTT
[37 nt withheld, positions 4241-4277]
ACCCTATCTCGGTCTATTCTTTTGATTTATAAGGGATTTTGCCGATTTCGGCCTATTGGTTAAAAAATGA
GCTGATTTAACAAAAATTTAACGCGAATTAATTCTGTGGAATGTGTGTCAGTTAGGGTGTGGAAAGTCCC
CAGGCTCCCCAGCAGGCAGAAGTATGCAAAGCATGCATCTCAATTAGTCAGCAACCAGGTGTGGAAAGTC
CCCAGGCTCCCCAGCAGGCAGAAGTATGCAAAGCATGCATCTCAATTAGTCAGCAACCATAGTCCCGCCC
CTAACTCCGCCCATCCCGCCCCTAACTCCGCCCAGTTCCGCCCATTCTCCGCCCCATGGCTGACTAATTT
TTTTTATTTATGCAGAGGCCGAGGCCGCCTCTGCCTCTGAGCTATTCCAGAAGTAGTGAGGAGGCTTTTT
TGGAGGCCTAGGCTTTTGCAAAAAGCTCCCGGGAGCTTGTATATCCATTTTCGGATCTGATCAAGAGACA
GGATGAGGATCGTTTCGCATGATTGAACAAGATGGATTGCACGCAGGTTCTCCGGCCGCTTGGGTGGAGA
GGCTATTCGGCTATGACTGGGCACAACAGACAATCGGCTGCTCTGATGCCGCCGTGTTCCGGCTGTCAGC
GCAGGGGCGCCCGGTTCTTTTTGTCAAGACCGACCTGTCCGGTGCCCTGAATGAACTGCAGGACGAGGCA
GCGCGGCTATCGTGGCTGGCCACGACGGGCGTTCCTTGCGCAGCTGTGCTCGACGTTGTCACTGAAGCGG
GAAGGGACTGGCTGCTATTGGGCGAAGTGCCGGGGCAGGATCTCCTGTCATCTCACCTTGCTCCTGCCGA
GAAAGTATCCATCATGGCTGATGCAATGCGGCGGCTGCATACGCTTGATCCGGCTACCTGCCCATTCGAC
CACCAAGCGAAACATCGCATCGAGCGAGCACGTACTCGGATGGAAGCCGGTCTTGTCGATCAGGATGATC
TGGACGAAGAGCATCAGGGGCTCGCGCCAGCCGAACTGTTCGCCAGGCTCAAGGCGCGCATGCCCGACGG
CGAGGATCTCGTCGTGACCCATGGCGATGCCTGCTTGCCGAATATCATGGTGGAAAATGGCCGCTTTTCT
GGATTCATCGACTGTGGCCGGCTGGGTGTGGCGGACCGCTATCAGGACATAGCGTTGGCTACCCGTGATA
TTGCTGAAGAGCTTGGCGGCGAATGGGCTGACCGCTTCCTCGTGCTTTACGGTATCGCCGCTCCCGATTC
GCAGCGCATCGCCTTCTATCGCCTTCTTGACGAGTTCTTCTGAGCGGGACTCTGGGGTTCGAAATGACCG
ACCAAGCGACGCCCAACCTGCCATCACGAGATTTCGATTCCACCGCCGCCTTCTATGAAAGGTTGGGCTT
CGGAATCGTTTTCCGGGACGCCGGCTGGATGATCCTCCAGCGCGGGGATCTCATGCTGGAGTTCTTCGCC
CACCCCAACTTGTTTATTGCAGCTTATAATGGTTACAAATAAAGCAATAGCATCACAAATTTCACAAATA
AAGCATTTTTTTCACTGCATTCTAGTTGTGGTTTGTCCAAACTCATCAATGTATCTTATCATGTCTGTAT
ACCGTCGACCTCTAGCTAGAGCTTGGCGTAATCATGGTCATAGCTGTTTCCTGTGTGAAATTGTTATCCG
CTCACAATTCCACACAACATACGAGCCGGAAGCATAAAGTGTAAAGCCTGGGGTGCCTAATGAGTGAGCT
AACTCACATTAATTGCGTTGCGCTCACTGCCCGCTTTCCAGTCGGGAAACCTGTCGTGCCAGCTGCATTA
ATGAATCGGCCAACGCGCGGGGAGAGGCGGTTTGCGTATTGGGCGCTCTTCCGCTTCCTCGCTCACTGAC
TCGCTGCGCTCGGTCGTTCGGCTGCGGCGAGCGGTATCAGCTCACTCAAAGGCGGTAATACGGTTATCCA
CAGAATCAGGGGATAACGCAGGAAAGAACATGTGAGCAAAAGGCCAGCAAAAGGCCAGGAACCGTAAAAA
GGCCGCGTTGCTGGCGTTTTTCCATAGGCTCCGCCCCCCTGACGAGCATCACAAAAATCGACGCTCAAGT
CAGAGGTGGCGAAACCCGACAGGACTATAAAGATACCAGGCGTTTCCCCCTGGAAGCTCCCTCGTGCGCT
CTCCTGTTCCGACCCTGCCGCTTACCGGATACCTGTCCGCCTTTCTCCCTTCGGGAAGCGTGGCGCTTTC
TCATAGCTCACGCTGTAGGTATCTCAGTTCGGTGTAGGTCGTTCGCTCCAAGCTGGGCTGTGTGCACGAA
CCCCCCGTTCAGCCCGACCGCTGCGCCTTATCCGGTAACTATCGTCTTGAGTCCAACCCGGTAAGACACG
ACTTATCGCCACTGGCAGCAGCCACTGGTAACAGGATTAGCAGAGCGAGGTATGTAGGCGGTGCTACAGA
GTTCTTGAAGTGGTGGCCTAACTACGGCTACACTAGAAGAACAGTATTTGGTATCTGCGCTCTGCTGAAG
CCAGTTACCTTCGGAAAAAGAGTTGGTAGCTCTTGATCCGGCAAACAAACCACCGCTGGTAGCGGTTTTT
TTGTTTGCAAGCAGCAGATTACGCGCAGAAAAAAAGGATCTCAAGAAGATCCTTTGATCTTTTCTACGGG
GTCTGACGCTCAGTGGAACGAAAACTCACGTTAAGGGATTTTGGTCATGAGATTATCAAAAAGGATCTTC
ACCTAGATCCTTTTAAATTAAAAATGAAGTTTTAAATCAATCTAAAGTATATATGAGTAAACTTGGTCTG
ACAGTTACCAATGCTTAATCAGTGAGGCACCTATCTCAGCGATCTGTCTATTTCGTTCATCCATAGTTGC
CTGACTCCCCGTCGTGTAGATAACTACGATACGGGAGGGCTTACCATCTGGCCCCAGTGCTGCAATGATA
CCGCGAGACCCACGCTCACCGGCTCCAGATTTATCAGCAATAAACCAGCCAGCCGGAAGGGCCGAGCGCA
GAAGTGGTCCTGCAACTTTATCCGCCTCCATCCAGTCTATTAATTGTTGCCGGGAAGCTAGAGTAAGTAG
TTCGCCAGTTAATAGTTTGCGCAACGTTGTTGCCATTGCTACAGGCATCGTGGTGTCACGCTCGTCGTTT
GGTATGGCTTCATTCAGCTCCGGTTCCCAACGATCAAGGCGAGTTACATGATCCCCCATGTTGTGCAAAA
AAGCGGTTAGCTCCTTCGGTCCTCCGATCGTTGTCAGAAGTAAGTTGGCCGCAGTGTTATCACTCATGGT
TATGGCAGCACTGCATAATTCTCTTACTGTCATGCCATCCGTAAGATGCTTTTCTGTGACTGGTGAGTAC
TCAACCAAGTCATTCTGAGAATAGTGTATGCGGCGACCGAGTTGCTCTTGCCCGGCGTCAATACGGGATA
ATACCGCGCCACATAGCAGAACTTTAAAAGTGCTCATCATTGGAAAACGTTCTTCGGGGCGAAAACTCTC
AAGGATCTTACCGCTGTTGAGATCCAGTTCGATGTAACCCACTCGTGCACCCAACTGATCTTCAGCATCT
TTTACTTTCACCAGCGTTTCTGGGTGAGCAAAAACAGGAAGGCAAAATGCCGCAAAAAAGGGAATAAGGG
CGACACGGAAATGTTGAATACTCATACTCTTCCTTTTTCAATATTATTGAAGCATTTATCAGGGTTATTG
TCTCATGAGCGGATACATATTTGAATGTATTTAGAAAAATAAACAAATAGGGGTTCCGCGCACATTTCCC
CGAAAAGTGCCACCTGACGTC
Features (pLannotate 1.2.2; 25 found; start..end, strand, type, name):
     28..80      -  misc_feature   bom (fragment): basis of mobility region from pBR322
    235..614     +  enhancer       CMV enhancer: human cytomegalovirus immediate early enhancer
    615..818     +  promoter       CMV promoter: human cytomegalovirus (CMV) immediate early promoter
    814..847     +  LTR            5' LTR (truncated) (fragment): truncated 5' long terminal repeat (LTR) from HIV-1
    863..881     +  promoter       T7 promoter: promoter for bacteriophage T7 RNA polymerase
    902..1618    +  CDS            CyPet: CyPet is a basic (constitutively fluorescent) cyan fluorescent protein published in 2005, derived from Aequorea victoria. It has moderate acid sensitivity.
   1628..2104    +  CDS            RAD53 (fragment): RAD53_YEAST - Also known as MEC2, SAD1, SPK1. Experimental evidence at protein level: Swiss-Prot protein existence level 1. Controls S-phase checkpoint as well as G1 and G2 DNA damage checkpoints. Phosphorylates proteins on serine, threonine, and tyrosine. Prevents entry into anaphase and mitotic exit after DNA damage via regulation of the Polo kinase CDC5. Seems to be involved in the phosphorylation of RPH1. From Saccharomyces cerevisiae (strain ATCC 204508 / S288c) (Baker's yeast).
   2162..2875    +  CDS            YPet: YPet is a basic (constitutively fluorescent) yellow fluorescent protein published in 2005, derived from Aequorea victoria. It has moderate acid sensitivity.
   2879..2898    +  misc_feature   MCS (fragment): multiple cloning site
   2909..3616    +  CDS            Pcnt (fragment): PCNT_MOUSE - Also known as Pcnt2. Experimental evidence at protein level: Swiss-Prot protein existence level 1. Integral component of the filamentous matrix of the centrosome involved in the initial establishment of organized microtubule arrays in both mitosis and meiosis. Plays a role, together with DISC1, in the microtubule network formation. Is an integral component of the pericentriolar material (PCM). May play an important role in preventing premature centrosome splitting during interphase by inhibiting NEK2 kinase activity at the centrosome. From Mus musculus (Mouse).
   3634..3652    -  promoter       SP6 promoter: promoter for bacteriophage SP6 RNA polymerase
   3678..3902    +  polyA_signal   bGH poly(A) signal: bovine growth hormone polyadenylation signal
   3906..3927    +  promoter       SV40 promoter (fragment): SV40 enhancer and early promoter
   3948..4376    +  rep_origin     f1 ori (sequence partly withheld): f1 bacteriophage origin of replication; arrow indicates direction of (+) strand synthesis
   4390..4719    +  promoter       SV40 promoter: SV40 enhancer and early promoter
   4786..5577    +  CDS            neo: KKA2_KLEPN - Also known as kan, nptII. Experimental evidence at protein level: Swiss-Prot protein existence level 1. Resistance to kanamycin, neomycin, paromomycin, ribostamycin, butirosin and gentamicin B. From Klebsiella pneumoniae.
   5601..5759    +  CDS            ble (fragment): BLE_KLEPN - Experimental evidence at protein level: Swiss-Prot protein existence level 1. Binding protein with a strong affinity to the bleomycin family of antibiotics. Binds to CL990; an antimitotic-antibiotic compound. From Klebsiella pneumoniae.
   5754..5875    +  polyA_signal   SV40 poly(A) signal: SV40 polyadenylation signal
   5948..5964    -  protein_bind   lac operator: The lac repressor binds to the lac operator to inhibit transcription in E. coli. This inhibition can be relieved by adding lactose or isopropyl-β-D-thiogalactopyranoside (IPTG). lac repressor encoded by lacI
   5972..6002    -  promoter       lac promoter: promoter for the E. coli lac operon
   6017..6038    -  protein_bind   CAP binding site: CAP binding activates transcription in the presence of cAMP. E. coli catabolite activator protein
   6051..6143    -  CDS            lacI (fragment): lac repressor; lacI; The lac repressor binds to the lac operator to inhibit transcription in E. coli. This inhibition can be relieved by adding lactose or isopropyl-β-D-thiogalactopyranoside (IPTG).
   6326..6911    -  rep_origin     ori: high-copy-number ColE1/pMB1/pBR322/pUC origin of replication
   7082..7942    -  CDS            AmpR: β-lactamase; bla; confers resistance to ampicillin, carbenicillin, and related antibiotics
   7943..8047    -  promoter       AmpR promoter: bla
