>Addgene plasmid #106907 | PLK1-cjun-FRET-PACT biosensor | addgene full sequence | sequence record 208145 | Addgene NGS Result
GGAGATCTCCCGATCCCCTATGGTGCACTCTCAGTACAATCTGCTCTGATGCCGCATAGTTAAGCCAGTA
TCTGCTCCCTGCTTGTGTGTTGGAGGTCGCTGAGTAGTGCGCGAGCAAAATTTAAGCTACAACAAGGCAA
GGCTTGACCGACAATTGCATGAAGAATCTGCTTAGGGTTAGGCGTTTTGCGCTGCTTCGCGATGTACGGG
CCAGATATACGCGTTGACATTGATTATTGACTAGTTATTAATAGTAATCAATTACGGGGTCATTAGTTCA
TAGCCCATATATGGAGTTCCGCGTTACATAACTTACGGTAAATGGCCCGCCTGGCTGACCGCCCAACGAC
CCCCGCCCATTGACGTCAATAATGACGTATGTTCCCATAGTAACGCCAATAGGGACTTTCCATTGACGTC
AATGGGTGGAGTATTTACGGTAAACTGCCCACTTGGCAGTACATCAAGTGTATCATATGCCAAGTACGCC
CCCTATTGACGTCAATGACGGTAAATGGCCCGCCTGGCATTATGCCCAGTACATGACCTTATGGGACTTT
CCTACTTGGCAGTACATCTACGTATTAGTCATCGCTATTACCATGGTGATGCGGTTTTGGCAGTACATCA
ATGGGCGTGGATAGCGGTTTGACTCACGGGGATTTCCAAGTCTCCACCCCATTGACGTCAATGGGAGTTT
GTTTTGGCACCAAAATCAACGGGACTTTCCAAAATGTCGTAACAACTCCGCCCCATTGACGCAAATGGGC
GGTAGGCGTGTACGGTGGGAGGTCTATATAAGCAGAGCTCTCTGGCTAACTAGAGAACCCACTGCTTACT
GGCTTATCGAAATTAATACGACTCACTATAGGGAGACCCAAGCTTCGCCACCATGGTGAGCAAGGGCGAG
GAGCTGTTCGGCGGGATCGTGCCCATCCTGGTCGAGCTGGAGGGCGACGTAAACGGCCACAGGTTCAGCG
TGTCCGGCGAGGGCGAGGGCGATGCCACCTACGGCAAGCTGACCCTGAAGTTCATCTGCACCACCGGCAA
GCTGCCCGTGCCCTGGCCCACCCTCGTGACCACCCTGACCTGGGGCGTGCAGTGCTTCAGCCGCTACCCC
GACCACATGAAGCAGCACGACTTCTTCAAGTCCGTCATGCCCGAAGGCTACGTCCAGGAGCGTACCATCT
TCTTCAAGGACGACGGCAACTACAAGACCCGCGCCGAGGTGAAGTTCGAGGGCGACACCCTGGTGAACCG
CATCGAGCTGAAGGGCATCGACTTCAAGGAGGACGGCAACATCCTGGGGCACAAGCTGGAGTACAACTAC
ATCAGCCACAACGTCTATATCACCGCCGACAAGCAGAAGAACGGCATCAAGGCCCACTTCAAGGCCCGCC
ACAACATCACGGACGGCAGCGTGCAGCTCGCCGACCACTACCAGCAGAACACCCCCATCGGCGACGGCCC
CGTGATCCTGCCCGACAACCACTACCTGAGCACCCAGTCCAAGCTGAGCAAAGACCCCAACGAGAAGCGC
GATCACATGGTCCTGCTGGAGTTCGTGACCGCCGCCGGGATCACTCACGGCATGGACGAGCTGTACAAGG
CTGGTACCAAGGGTAATGGTAGGTTTTTAACTTTAAAACCATTGCCTGACAGCATTATTCAAGAAAGCCT
GGAGATTCAGCAAGGTGTGAATCCATTTTTCATTGGTAGATCCGAGGATTGCAATTGTAAAATTGAAGAC
AGTAGGTTGTCTCGAGTTCATTGCTTCATTTTCAAAAAGAGGCATGCTGTAGGCAAAAGCATGTATGAAT
CTCCGGCACAAGGTTTAGATGATATTTGGTATTGCCACACCGGAACTAACGTGAGCTATTTAAATAATAA
CCGCATGATACAGGGTACGAAATTCCTTTTACAAGACGGAGATGAAATCAAGATCATTTGGGATAAAAAC
AATAAATTTGTCATTGGCTTTAAAGTGGAAATTAACGATACTACAGGTCTGTTTAACGAGGGATTAGGTA
TGTTACAAGAACAAAGAGTAGTACTTAAGCAAACAGCCGAAGAAAAAGATTTGGTGAAAAAGTTAGGAGG
ATCCGACGACGCCCTGAACGCCACCTTCCTGCCCTCCGAGGGCTCCGGAGGAGTGAGCAAGGGCGAGGAG
CTGTTCACCGGGGTGGTGCCCATCCTGGTCGAGCTGGACGGCGACGTAAACGGCCACAAGTTCAGCGTGT
CCGGCGAGGGCGAGGGCGATGCCACCTACGGCAAGCTGACCCTGAAGCTGCTCTGCACCACCGGCAAGCT
GCCCGTGCCCTGGCCCACCCTCGTGACCACCCTGGGCTACGGCCTGCAGTGCTTCGCCCGCTACCCCGAC
CACATGAAGCAGCACGACTTCTTCAAGTCCGCCATGCCCGAAGGCTACGTCCAGGAGCGCACCATCTTCT
TCAAGGACGACGGCAACTACAAGACCCGCGCCGAGGTGAAGTTCGAGGGCGACACCCTGGTGAACCGCAT
CGAGCTGAAGGGCATCGACTTCAAGGAGGACGGCAACATCCTGGGGCACAAGCTGGAGTACAACTACAAC
AGCCACAACGTCTATATCACCGCCGACAAGCAGAAGAACGGCATCAAGGCCAACTTCAAGATCCGCCACA
ACATCGAGGACGGCGGCGTGCAGCTCGCCGACCACTACCAGCAGAACACCCCCATCGGCGACGGCCCCGT
GCTGCTGCCCGACAACCACTACCTGAGCTACCAGTCCGCCCTGTTCAAAGACCCCAACGAGAAGCGCGAT
CACATGGTCCTGCTGGAGTTCCTGACCGCCGCCGGGATCACTGAAGGCATGAACGAGCTGTACAAGTACC
GAGCTCAAGCTTCGAATTCAGGCCGGCCCTCTGCTTGGAAGCCAGACGAAACGGCTCCACAGAGTTCCCT
GAGGCGCCCAGACCCCGGCCGGCTTCCACCAGCTGCCAGCGAGGAAGCACACACCAGCAATGTCAAGATG
GAAAAATTGTACCTGCATTACTTGAGAGCAGAGAGCTTTAGAAAAGCTCTGATTTATCAAAAGAAGTATC
TTTTGCTGTTGATTGGTGGATTCCAGGATTCTGAACAAGAAACACTCTCCATGATTGCCCATTTGGGGGT
ATTTCCTTCCAAAGCAGAACGGAAAATCACATCTCGTCCTTTCACCAGGTTCCGCACGGCCGTCAGGGTG
GTCATTGCAATATTAAGATTACGTTTTTTGGTTAAGAAATGGCAAGAAGTAGATCGGAAAGGAGCTCTGG
CACAAGGCAAAGCCCCTCGCCCAGGGCCCCGAGCACGACAGCCGCAGTCTCCACCCAGAACCAGAGAGTC
CCCCCCAACCCGGGATGTACCCTCTGGCCACACCAGGGACCCTGCCAGAGGCCGCAGACTGGCAGCAGCA
GCCTCCCCACACAGTGGGGGAAGAGCCACTCCATCCCCAAATTCAAGATTAGAAAGATCCCTGACTGCTT
CTCAAGATCCAGAACATTCCTTGACAGAGTATATTCACCATTTAGAAGTGATCCAGCAAAGATTGGGAGG
GGTACTACCAGATTCTACTTCAAAGAAATCCTGCCACCCGATGAAGGGCCCTATTCTATAGTGTCACCTA
AATGCTAGAGCTCGCTGATCAGCCTCGACTGTGCCTTCTAGTTGCCAGCCATCTGTTGTTTGCCCCTCCC
CCGTGCCTTCCTTGACCCTGGAAGGTGCCACTCCCACTGTCCTTTCCTAATAAAATGAGGAAATTGCATC
GCATTGTCTGAGTAGGTGTCATTCTATTCTGGGGGGTGGGGTGGGGCAGGACAGCAAGGGGGAGGATTGG
GAAGACAATAGCAGGCATGCTGGGGATGCGGTGGGCTCTATGGCTTCTGAGGCGGAAAGAACCAGCTGGG
GCTCTAGGGGGTATCCCC
[124 nt withheld, positions 3939-4062]
C
[91 nt withheld, positions 4064-4154]
A
[49 nt withheld, positions 4156-4204]
CCTTTGACGTTGGAGTCCACGTTCTTT
[37 nt withheld, positions 4232-4268]
ACCCTATCTCGGTCTATTCTTTTGATTTATAAGGGATTTTGCCGATTTCGGCCTATTGGTTAAAAAATGA
GCTGATTTAACAAAAATTTAACGCGAATTAATTCTGTGGAATGTGTGTCAGTTAGGGTGTGGAAAGTCCC
CAGGCTCCCCAGCAGGCAGAAGTATGCAAAGCATGCATCTCAATTAGTCAGCAACCAGGTGTGGAAAGTC
CCCAGGCTCCCCAGCAGGCAGAAGTATGCAAAGCATGCATCTCAATTAGTCAGCAACCATAGTCCCGCCC
CTAACTCCGCCCATCCCGCCCCTAACTCCGCCCAGTTCCGCCCATTCTCCGCCCCATGGCTGACTAATTT
TTTTTATTTATGCAGAGGCCGAGGCCGCCTCTGCCTCTGAGCTATTCCAGAAGTAGTGAGGAGGCTTTTT
TGGAGGCCTAGGCTTTTGCAAAAAGCTCCCGGGAGCTTGTATATCCATTTTCGGATCTGATCAAGAGACA
GGATGAGGATCGTTTCGCATGATTGAACAAGATGGATTGCACGCAGGTTCTCCGGCCGCTTGGGTGGAGA
GGCTATTCGGCTATGACTGGGCACAACAGACAATCGGCTGCTCTGATGCCGCCGTGTTCCGGCTGTCAGC
GCAGGGGCGCCCGGTTCTTTTTGTCAAGACCGACCTGTCCGGTGCCCTGAATGAACTGCAGGACGAGGCA
GCGCGGCTATCGTGGCTGGCCACGACGGGCGTTCCTTGCGCAGCTGTGCTCGACGTTGTCACTGAAGCGG
GAAGGGACTGGCTGCTATTGGGCGAAGTGCCGGGGCAGGATCTCCTGTCATCTCACCTTGCTCCTGCCGA
GAAAGTATCCATCATGGCTGATGCAATGCGGCGGCTGCATACGCTTGATCCGGCTACCTGCCCATTCGAC
CACCAAGCGAAACATCGCATCGAGCGAGCACGTACTCGGATGGAAGCCGGTCTTGTCGATCAGGATGATC
TGGACGAAGAGCATCAGGGGCTCGCGCCAGCCGAACTGTTCGCCAGGCTCAAGGCGCGCATGCCCGACGG
CGAGGATCTCGTCGTGACCCATGGCGATGCCTGCTTGCCGAATATCATGGTGGAAAATGGCCGCTTTTCT
GGATTCATCGACTGTGGCCGGCTGGGTGTGGCGGACCGCTATCAGGACATAGCGTTGGCTACCCGTGATA
TTGCTGAAGAGCTTGGCGGCGAATGGGCTGACCGCTTCCTCGTGCTTTACGGTATCGCCGCTCCCGATTC
GCAGCGCATCGCCTTCTATCGCCTTCTTGACGAGTTCTTCTGAGCGGGACTCTGGGGTTCGAAATGACCG
ACCAAGCGACGCCCAACCTGCCATCACGAGATTTCGATTCCACCGCCGCCTTCTATGAAAGGTTGGGCTT
CGGAATCGTTTTCCGGGACGCCGGCTGGATGATCCTCCAGCGCGGGGATCTCATGCTGGAGTTCTTCGCC
CACCCCAACTTGTTTATTGCAGCTTATAATGGTTACAAATAAAGCAATAGCATCACAAATTTCACAAATA
AAGCATTTTTTTCACTGCATTCTAGTTGTGGTTTGTCCAAACTCATCAATGTATCTTATCATGTCTGTAT
ACCGTCGACCTCTAGCTAGAGCTTGGCGTAATCATGGTCATAGCTGTTTCCTGTGTGAAATTGTTATCCG
CTCACAATTCCACACAACATACGAGCCGGAAGCATAAAGTGTAAAGCCTGGGGTGCCTAATGAGTGAGCT
AACTCACATTAATTGCGTTGCGCTCACTGCCCGCTTTCCAGTCGGGAAACCTGTCGTGCCAGCTGCATTA
ATGAATCGGCCAACGCGCGGGGAGAGGCGGTTTGCGTATTGGGCGCTCTTCCGCTTCCTCGCTCACTGAC
TCGCTGCGCTCGGTCGTTCGGCTGCGGCGAGCGGTATCAGCTCACTCAAAGGCGGTAATACGGTTATCCA
CAGAATCAGGGGATAACGCAGGAAAGAACATGTGAGCAAAAGGCCAGCAAAAGGCCAGGAACCGTAAAAA
GGCCGCGTTGCTGGCGTTTTTCCATAGGCTCCGCCCCCCTGACGAGCATCACAAAAATCGACGCTCAAGT
CAGAGGTGGCGAAACCCGACAGGACTATAAAGATACCAGGCGTTTCCCCCTGGAAGCTCCCTCGTGCGCT
CTCCTGTTCCGACCCTGCCGCTTACCGGATACCTGTCCGCCTTTCTCCCTTCGGGAAGCGTGGCGCTTTC
TCATAGCTCACGCTGTAGGTATCTCAGTTCGGTGTAGGTCGTTCGCTCCAAGCTGGGCTGTGTGCACGAA
CCCCCCGTTCAGCCCGACCGCTGCGCCTTATCCGGTAACTATCGTCTTGAGTCCAACCCGGTAAGACACG
ACTTATCGCCACTGGCAGCAGCCACTGGTAACAGGATTAGCAGAGCGAGGTATGTAGGCGGTGCTACAGA
GTTCTTGAAGTGGTGGCCTAACTACGGCTACACTAGAAGAACAGTATTTGGTATCTGCGCTCTGCTGAAG
CCAGTTACCTTCGGAAAAAGAGTTGGTAGCTCTTGATCCGGCAAACAAACCACCGCTGGTAGCGGTGGTT
TTTTTGTTTGCAAGCAGCAGATTACGCGCAGAAAAAAAGGATCTCAAGAAGATCCTTTGATCTTTTCTAC
GGGGTCTGACGCTCAGTGGAACGAAAACTCACGTTAAGGGATTTTGGTCATGAGATTATCAAAAAGGATC
TTCACCTAGATCCTTTTAAATTAAAAATGAAGTTTTAAATCAATCTAAAGTATATATGAGTAAACTTGGT
CTGACAGTTACCAATGCTTAATCAGTGAGGCACCTATCTCAGCGATCTGTCTATTTCGTTCATCCATAGT
TGCCTGACTCCCCGTCGTGTAGATAACTACGATACGGGAGGGCTTACCATCTGGCCCCAGTGCTGCAATG
ATACCGCGAGACCCACGCTCACCGGCTCCAGATTTATCAGCAATAAACCAGCCAGCCGGAAGGGCCGAGC
GCAGAAGTGGTCCTGCAACTTTATCCGCCTCCATCCAGTCTATTAATTGTTGCCGGGAAGCTAGAGTAAG
TAGTTCGCCAGTTAATAGTTTGCGCAACGTTGTTGCCATTGCTACAGGCATCGTGGTGTCACGCTCGTCG
TTTGGTATGGCTTCATTCAGCTCCGGTTCCCAACGATCAAGGCGAGTTACATGATCCCCCATGTTGTGCA
AAAAAGCGGTTAGCTCCTTCGGTCCTCCGATCGTTGTCAGAAGTAAGTTGGCCGCAGTGTTATCACTCAT
GGTTATGGCAGCACTGCATAATTCTCTTACTGTCATGCCATCCGTAAGATGCTTTTCTGTGACTGGTGAG
TACTCAACCAAGTCATTCTGAGAATAGTGTATGCGGCGACCGAGTTGCTCTTGCCCGGCGTCAATACGGG
ATAATACCGCGCCACATAGCAGAACTTTAAAAGTGCTCATCATTGGAAAACGTTCTTCGGGGCGAAAACT
CTCAAGGATCTTACCGCTGTTGAGATCCAGTTCGATGTAACCCACTCGTGCACCCAACTGATCTTCAGCA
TCTTTTACTTTCACCAGCGTTTCTGGGTGAGCAAAAACAGGAAGGCAAAATGCCGCAAAAAAGGGAATAA
GGGCGACACGGAAATGTTGAATACTCATACTCTTCCTTTTTCAATATTATTGAAGCATTTATCAGGGTTA
TTGTCTCATGAGCGGATACATATTTGAATGTATTTAGAAAAATAAACAAATAGGGGTTCCGCGCACATTT
CCCCGAAAAGTGCCACCTGACGTCGACGGATCG
Features (pLannotate 1.2.2; 25 found; start..end, strand, type, name):
     19..71      -  misc_feature   bom (fragment): basis of mobility region from pBR322
    226..605     +  enhancer       CMV enhancer: human cytomegalovirus immediate early enhancer
    606..809     +  promoter       CMV promoter: human cytomegalovirus (CMV) immediate early promoter
    805..838     +  LTR            5' LTR (truncated) (fragment): truncated 5' long terminal repeat (LTR) from HIV-1
    854..872     +  promoter       T7 promoter: promoter for bacteriophage T7 RNA polymerase
    893..1609    +  CDS            CyPet: CyPet is a basic (constitutively fluorescent) cyan fluorescent protein published in 2005, derived from Aequorea victoria. It has moderate acid sensitivity.
   1619..2095    +  CDS            RAD53 (fragment): RAD53_YEAST - Also known as MEC2, SAD1, SPK1. Experimental evidence at protein level: Swiss-Prot protein existence level 1. Controls S-phase checkpoint as well as G1 and G2 DNA damage checkpoints. Phosphorylates proteins on serine, threonine, and tyrosine. Prevents entry into anaphase and mitotic exit after DNA damage via regulation of the Polo kinase CDC5. Seems to be involved in the phosphorylation of RPH1. From Saccharomyces cerevisiae (strain ATCC 204508 / S288c) (Baker's yeast).
   2153..2866    +  CDS            YPet: YPet is a basic (constitutively fluorescent) yellow fluorescent protein published in 2005, derived from Aequorea victoria. It has moderate acid sensitivity.
   2870..2889    +  misc_feature   MCS (fragment): multiple cloning site
   2900..3607    +  CDS            Pcnt (fragment): PCNT_MOUSE - Also known as Pcnt2. Experimental evidence at protein level: Swiss-Prot protein existence level 1. Integral component of the filamentous matrix of the centrosome involved in the initial establishment of organized microtubule arrays in both mitosis and meiosis. Plays a role, together with DISC1, in the microtubule network formation. Is an integral component of the pericentriolar material (PCM). May play an important role in preventing premature centrosome splitting during interphase by inhibiting NEK2 kinase activity at the centrosome. From Mus musculus (Mouse).
   3625..3643    -  promoter       SP6 promoter: promoter for bacteriophage SP6 RNA polymerase
   3669..3893    +  polyA_signal   bGH poly(A) signal: bovine growth hormone polyadenylation signal
   3897..3918    +  promoter       SV40 promoter (fragment): SV40 enhancer and early promoter
   3939..4367    +  rep_origin     f1 ori (sequence partly withheld): f1 bacteriophage origin of replication; arrow indicates direction of (+) strand synthesis
   4381..4710    +  promoter       SV40 promoter: SV40 enhancer and early promoter
   4777..5568    +  CDS            neo: KKA2_KLEPN - Also known as kan, nptII. Experimental evidence at protein level: Swiss-Prot protein existence level 1. Resistance to kanamycin, neomycin, paromomycin, ribostamycin, butirosin and gentamicin B. From Klebsiella pneumoniae.
   5592..5750    +  CDS            ble (fragment): BLE_KLEPN - Experimental evidence at protein level: Swiss-Prot protein existence level 1. Binding protein with a strong affinity to the bleomycin family of antibiotics. Binds to CL990; an antimitotic-antibiotic compound. From Klebsiella pneumoniae.
   5745..5866    +  polyA_signal   SV40 poly(A) signal: SV40 polyadenylation signal
   5939..5955    -  protein_bind   lac operator: The lac repressor binds to the lac operator to inhibit transcription in E. coli. This inhibition can be relieved by adding lactose or isopropyl-β-D-thiogalactopyranoside (IPTG). lac repressor encoded by lacI
   5963..5993    -  promoter       lac promoter: promoter for the E. coli lac operon
   6008..6029    -  protein_bind   CAP binding site: CAP binding activates transcription in the presence of cAMP. E. coli catabolite activator protein
   6042..6134    -  CDS            lacI (fragment): lac repressor; lacI; The lac repressor binds to the lac operator to inhibit transcription in E. coli. This inhibition can be relieved by adding lactose or isopropyl-β-D-thiogalactopyranoside (IPTG).
   6317..6905    -  rep_origin     ori: high-copy-number ColE1/pMB1/pBR322/pUC origin of replication
   7076..7936    -  CDS            AmpR: β-lactamase; bla; confers resistance to ampicillin, carbenicillin, and related antibiotics
   7937..8041    -  promoter       AmpR promoter: bla
