[The description below was written by a language model from this plasmid's Addgene catalogue record and pLannotate feature annotations shown in this document.]
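Description:
PLK1-cjun-FRET-PACT biosensor is a mammalian expression plasmid of about 8.1 kb built on the pcDNA3.1 backbone. It encodes a genetically encoded FRET reporter of Polo-like kinase 1 (PLK1) activity that is tethered to the centrosome. It is propagated in E. coli through a high-copy ColE1/pUC-type origin with ampicillin selection (AmpR under its bla promoter), and it also carries an f1 origin. For mammalian cells, an SV40 promoter-driven neo cassette with an SV40 polyadenylation signal allows G418 selection of stable transfectants.

The sensor is a single open reading frame transcribed from the CMV enhancer/promoter and terminated by the bGH poly(A) signal. T7 and SP6 promoters flank it and serve as sequencing primer sites. The annotated order is the cyan donor CyPet, a fragment matching yeast Rad53, a short unannotated stretch, and the yellow acceptor YPet. The Rad53 fragment is most plausibly a phosphopeptide-binding FHA module, as is typical of this sensor design. The unannotated stretch presumably holds the c-Jun-derived PLK1 substrate peptide implied by the name, although neither feature table annotates it. In sensors of this type, phosphorylation of the substrate promotes its intramolecular binding to the phospho-binding domain, which changes the CyPet/YPet geometry and therefore the FRET ratio. Downstream of YPet, after the 10-amino-acid linker described in the record, sits a pericentrin-matching fragment that corresponds to the PACT centrosome-targeting domain. The catalogue lists the insert species as human, but this fragment is annotated against mouse pericentrin.

The depositor and sequencing-derived records differ by only a few bases and give the same feature map. The construct is intended for live-cell imaging of PLK1 activity specifically at centrosomes.
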