Addgene plasmid #106907: PLK1-cjun-FRET-PACT biosensor
Purpose: centrosome-localized PLK1 FRET-activity biosensor (through PACT domain with 10aa linker)
Depositing lab: Heidi Hehnly. Depositing organization: SUNY Upstate Medical University. Publication: Gravin regulates centrosome function through PLK1. Colicino EG, Garrastegui AM, Freshour J, Santra P, Post DE, Kotula L, Hehnly H. Mol Biol Cell. 2017 Dec 27. pii: mbc.E17-08-0524. doi: 10.1091/mbc.E17-08-0524. PubMed 29282278.
Backbone
  Vector backbone: pcDNA3.1
  Backbone size w/o insert (bp): 5331
  Total vector size (bp): 8078
  Vector type: Mammalian Expression
Growth in bacteria
  Bacterial resistance: Ampicillin, 100 μg/mL
  Growth temperature: 37°C
  Growth strain: DH5alpha
  Copy number: Unknown
Gene/Insert
  Gene/Insert name: PLK1-cjun-FRET-PACT biosensor with linker
  Species: H. sapiens (human)
  Insert size (bp): 2739
  Entrez Gene: PLK1 (a.k.a. PLK, STPK13)
  Promoter: CMV
  Tag / fusion protein: PACT domain (C terminal on insert)
  Cloning method: Gibson Cloning
  Sequencing primers: 5′ T7 promoter; 3′ SP6
Terms and licenses: Academic/Nonprofit Terms; Industry Terms: Not Available to Industry
How to cite: PLK1-cjun-FRET-PACT biosensor was a gift from Heidi Hehnly (Addgene plasmid # 106907 ; http://n2t.net/addgene:106907 ; RRID:Addgene_106907)
